Addgene plasmid #169449: pHR-U6-sgTel-CMV-puro-P2A-mCherry-TRF1
Purpose: expression of TRF1-mcherrry and sgRNA targeting telomeres
Depositing lab: Stanley Qi. Depositing organization: Stanford University. Publication: CRISPR-Mediated Programmable 3D Genome Positioning and Nuclear Organization. Wang H, Xu X, Nguyen CM, Liu Y, Gao Y, Lin X, Daley T, Kipniss NH, La Russa M, Qi LS. Cell. 2018 Nov 15;175(5):1405-1417.e14. doi: 10.1016/j.cell.2018.09.013. Epub 2018 Oct 11. PubMed 30318144.
Backbone
  Vector backbone: PHR
  Vector type: Mammalian Expression, Lentiviral
  Selectable markers: Puromycin
Growth in bacteria
  Bacterial resistance: Ampicillin, 100 μg/mL
  Growth temperature: 37°C
  Growth strain: NEB Stable
  Copy number: Unknown
Gene/Insert
  Gene/Insert name: mCherry-TRF1
Terms and licenses: Academic/Nonprofit Terms; Industry Terms: Not Available to Industry
How to cite: pHR-U6-sgTel-CMV-puro-P2A-mCherry-TRF1 was a gift from Stanley Qi (Addgene plasmid # 169449 ; http://n2t.net/addgene:169449 ; RRID:Addgene_169449)
