[The description below was written by a language model from this plasmid's Addgene catalogue record and pLannotate feature annotations shown in this document.]
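Description:
pHR-U6-sgTel-CMV-puro-P2A-mCherry-TRF1 is a 9.6 kb HIV-1-based lentiviral transfer plasmid on the pHR backbone, built to deliver a telomere-targeting sgRNA together with a fluorescent telomere marker into mammalian cells. It is propagated in E. coli through a high-copy ColE1/pUC-type origin with ampicillin resistance. For virus production, a CMV enhancer/promoter is fused to a truncated 5' LTR to drive the genomic RNA. This is followed by the Ψ packaging signal with a gag fragment, the Rev response element for nuclear export of unspliced RNA, and the cPPT/CTS. Downstream of the payload sit a WPRE, which boosts transcript stability and expression, a nef-derived fragment and the 3' LTR region (annotated by the software as a second truncated 5' LTR).

The payload has two expression units. The first, according to the name, is a U6-driven sgRNA directed at telomeric repeats. The feature table detects only a fragment of the S. pyogenes tracrRNA scaffold here and does not annotate the U6 promoter or the spacer. The second is a CMV enhancer/promoter driving a single open reading frame encoding puromycin N-acetyltransferase, mCherry and human TERF1 (TRF1). The P2A peptide named in the title presumably occupies the unannotated gap between PuroR and mCherry, so the resistance protein would be released separately from the mCherry-TRF1 fusion. TRF1 is a shelterin component that binds double-stranded TTAGGG repeats, so the fusion marks telomeres in red while puromycin selects transduced cells. Two loxP sites flank the sgRNA and CMV cassettes, which would in principle allow Cre-mediated excision, though the record does not state this use. The construct comes from work on CRISPR-mediated repositioning of genomic loci within the nucleus, and no Cas9 or dCas9 is encoded here.
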