Features (pLannotate 1.2.2; 25 found; start..end, strand, type, name):
     40..243     +  promoter       CMV promoter: human cytomegalovirus (CMV) immediate early promoter
    277..873     +  CDS            PuroR: puromycin N-acetyltransferase; pac from Streptomyces alboniger; confers resistance to puromycin
    949..1656    +  CDS            mCherry: mCherry is a basic (constitutively fluorescent) red fluorescent protein published in 2004, derived from Discosoma sp.. It is reported to be a very rapidly-maturing monomer with low acid sensitivity.
   1660..2973    +  CDS            TERF1: TERF1_HUMAN - Also known as PIN2, TRBF1, TRF, TRF1. Experimental evidence at protein level: Swiss-Prot protein existence level 1. Binds the telomeric double-stranded 5'-TTAGGG-3' repeat and negatively regulates telomere length. Involved in the regulation of the mitotic spindle. Component of the shelterin complex (telosome) that is involved in the regulation of telomere length and protection. Shelterin associates with arrays of double-stranded 5'-TTAGGG-3' repeats added by telomerase and protects chromosome ends; without its protective activity, telomeres are no longer hidden from the DNA damag
   2996..3029    +  protein_bind   loxP: Cre-mediated recombination occurs in the 8-bp core sequence (GCATACAT). Cre recombinase
   3062..3085    +  misc_feature   MCS (fragment): pBluescript multiple cloning site
   3085..3673    +  misc_feature   WPRE: woodchuck hepatitis virus posttranscriptional regulatory element
   3674..3693    +  misc_feature   MCS (fragment): pBluescript multiple cloning site
   3695..4195    +  CDS            nef (fragment): NEF_HV1LA - Experimental evidence at protein level: Swiss-Prot protein existence level 1. Extracellular Nef protein targets CD4(+) T-lymphocytes for apoptosis by interacting with CXCR4 surface receptors. From Human immunodeficiency virus type 1 group M subtype B (isolate Lai) (HIV-1).
   4202..4382    +  LTR            5' LTR (truncated): truncated 5' long terminal repeat (LTR) from HIV-1
   4444..5032    -  rep_origin     ori: high-copy-number ColE1/pMB1/pBR322/pUC origin of replication
   5203..6063    -  CDS            AmpR: β-lactamase; bla; confers resistance to ampicillin, carbenicillin, and related antibiotics
   6064..6168    -  promoter       AmpR promoter: bla
   6227..6279    -  misc_feature   bom (fragment): basis of mobility region from pBR322
   6434..6813    +  enhancer       CMV enhancer: human cytomegalovirus immediate early enhancer
   6814..7013    +  promoter       CMV promoter: human cytomegalovirus (CMV) immediate early promoter
   7031..7211    +  LTR            5' LTR (truncated): truncated 5' long terminal repeat (LTR) from HIV-1
   7258..7383    +  misc_feature   HIV-1 Ψ: packaging signal of human immunodeficiency virus type 1
   7367..7705    +  CDS            HIV-1 gag (fragment): gag protein from human immunodeficiency virus 1; gag
   7880..8113    +  misc_feature   RRE: The Rev response element (RRE) of HIV-1 allows for Rev-dependent mRNA export from the nucleus to the cytoplasm.
   8490..8590    +  CDS            Rev (fragment): human immunodeficiency virus 1 (HIV-1) Rev protein; rev; enhances nuclear export of unspliced and incompletely spliced viral mRNAs
   8640..8757    +  misc_feature   cPPT/CTS: central polypurine tract and central termination sequence of HIV-1
   9010..9043    +  protein_bind   loxP: Cre-mediated recombination occurs in the 8-bp core sequence (GCATACAT). Cre recombinase
   9170..9237    +  misc_RNA       tracrRNA (fragment): trans-activating CRISPR RNA for the Streptococcus pyogenes CRISPR/Cas9 system
   9362..39      +  enhancer       CMV enhancer (across the origin): human cytomegalovirus immediate early enhancer
>Addgene plasmid #169449 | pHR-U6-sgTel-CMV-puro-P2A-mCherry-TRF1 | addgene full sequence | sequence record 334828 | Addgene NGS Result
TGGCAGTACATCTACGTATTAGTCATCGCTATTACCATGGTGATGCGGTTTTGGCAGTACATCAATGGGC
GTGGATAGCGGTTTGACTCACGGGGATTTCCAAGTCTCCACCCCATTGACGTCAATGGGAGTTTGTTTTG
GCACCAAAATCAACGGGACTTTCCAAAATGTCGTAACAACTCCGCCCCATTGACGCAAATGGGCGGTAGG
CGTGTACGGTGGGAGGTCTATATAAGCAGAGCTGGTTTAGTGAACCGTCAGATCCGCTAGCCCACCATGA
CCGAGTACAAGCCCACGGTGCGCCTCGCCACCCGCGACGACGTCCCCCGGGCCGTACGCACCCTCGCCGC
CGCGTTCGCCGACTACCCCGCCACGCGCCACACCGTCGACCCGGACCGCCACATCGAGCGGGTCACCGAG
CTGCAAGAACTCTTCCTCACGCGCGTCGGGCTCGACATCGGCAAGGTGTGGGTCGCGGACGACGGCGCCG
CGGTGGCGGTCTGGACCACGCCGGAGAGCGTCGAAGCGGGGGCGGTGTTCGCCGAGATCGGCCCGCGCAT
GGCCGAGTTGAGCGGTTCCCGGCTGGCCGCGCAGCAACAGATGGAAGGCCTCCTGGCGCCGCACCGGCCC
AAGGAGCCCGCGTGGTTCCTGGCCACCGTCGGCGTCTCGCCCGACCACCAGGGCAAGGGTCTGGGCAGCG
CCGTCGTGCTCCCCGGAGTGGAGGCGGCCGAGCGCGCCGGGGTGCCCGCCTTCCTGGAGACCTCCGCGCC
CCGCAACCTCCCCTTCTACGAGCGGCTCGGCTTCACCGTCACCGCCGACGTCGAGGTGCCCGAAGGACCG
CGCACCTGGTGCATGACCCGCAAGCCCGGTGCCGGATCGGGAGAGGGCAGAGGAAGTCTGCTAACATGCG
GTGACGTCGAGGAGAATCCTGGCCCACCGGTCGCCACCATGGTGAGCAAGGGCGAGGAGGATAACATGGC
CATCATCAAGGAGTTCATGCGCTTCAAGGTGCACATGGAGGGCTCCGTGAACGGCCACGAGTTCGAGATC
GAGGGCGAGGGCGAGGGCCGCCCCTACGAGGGCACCCAGACCGCCAAGCTGAAGGTGACCAAGGGTGGCC
CCCTGCCCTTCGCCTGGGACATCCTGTCCCCTCAGTTCATGTACGGCTCCAAGGCCTACGTGAAGCACCC
CGCCGACATCCCCGACTACTTGAAGCTGTCCTTCCCCGAGGGCTTCAAGTGGGAGCGCGTGATGAACTTC
GAGGACGGCGGCGTGGTGACCGTGACCCAGGACTCCTCCCTGCAGGACGGCGAGTTCATCTACAAGGTGA
AGCTGCGCGGCACCAACTTCCCCTCCGACGGCCCCGTAATGCAGAAGAAGACCATGGGCTGGGAGGCCTC
CTCCGAGCGGATGTACCCCGAGGACGGCGCCCTGAAGGGCGAGATCAAGCAGAGGCTGAAGCTGAAGGAC
GGCGGCCACTACGACGCTGAGGTCAAGACCACCTACAAGGCCAAGAAGCCCGTGCAGCTGCCCGGCGCCT
ACAACGTCAACATCAAGTTGGACATCACCTCCCACAACGAGGACTACACCATCGTGGAACAGTACGAACG
CGCCGAGGGCCGCCACTCCACCGGCGGCATGGACGAGCTGTACAGATCCGCGGAGGATGTTTCCTCAGCG
GCCCCGAGCCCGCGGGGCTGTGCGGATGGTAGGGATGCCGACCCTACTGAGGAGCAGATGGCAGAAACAG
AGAGAAACGACGAGGAGCAGTTCGAATGCCAGGAACTGCTCGAGTGCCAGGTGCAGGTGGGGGCCCCCGA
GGAGGAGGAGGAGGAGGAGGAGGACGCGGGCCTGGTGGCCGAGGCCGAGGCCGTGGCTGCCGGCTGGATG
CTCGATTTCCTCTGCCTCTCTCTTTGCCGAGCTTTCCGCGACGGCCGCTCCGAGGACTTCCGCAGGACCC
GCAACAGCGCAGAGGCTATTATTCATGGACTATCCAGTCTAACAGCTTGCCAGTTGAGAACGATATACAT
ATGTCAGTTTTTGACAAGAATTGCAGCAGGAAAAACCCTTGATGCACAGTTTGAAAATGATGAACGAATT
ACACCCTTGGAATCAGCCCTGATGATTTGGGGTTCAATTGAAAAGGAACATGACAAACTTCATGAAGAAA
TACAGAATTTAATTAAAATTCAGGCTATAGCTGTTTGTATGGAAAATGGCAACTTTAAAGAAGCAGAAGA
AGTCTTTGAAAGAATATTTGGTGATCCAAATTCTCATATGCCTTTCAAAAGCAAATTGCTTATGATAATC
TCTCAGAAAGATACATTTCATTCCTTTTTTCAACACTTCAGCTACAACCACATGATGGAGAAAATTAAGA
GTTATGTGAATTATGTGCTAAGTGAAAAATCATCAACCTTTCTAATGAAGGCAGCGGCAAAAGTAGTAGA
AAGCAAAAGGACAAGAACAATAACTTCTCAAGATAAACCTAGTGGTAATGATGTTGAAATGGAAACTGAA
GCTAATTTGGATACAAGAAAAAGTGTTAGTGACAAACAGTCTGCGGTAACTGAATCCTCAGAGGGTACAG
TATCCTTATTGAGGTCTCACAAGAATCTTTTCTTATCTAAGTTGCAACATGGAACCCAGCAACAAGACCT
TAATAAGAAAGAAAGAAGAGTAGGAACTCCTCAAAGTACAAAAAAGAAAAAAGAAAGCAGAAGAGCCACT
GAAAGCAGAATACCTGTTTCAAAGAGTCAGCCGGTAACTCCTGAAAAACATCGAGCTAGAAAAAGACAGG
CATGGCTTTGGGAAGAAGACAAGAATTTGAGATCTGGCGTGAGGAAATATGGAGAGGGAAACTGGTCTAA
AATACTGTTGCATTATAAATTCAACAACCGGACAAGTGTCATGTTAAAAGACAGATGGAGGACCATGAAG
AAACTAAAACTGATTTCCTCAGACAGCGAAGACTGAGAATTCGTCGAGGGACCTAATAACTTCGTATAGC
ATACATTATACGAAGTTATACATGTTTAAGGGTTCCGGTTCCACTAGGTACAATTCGATATCAAGCTTAT
CGATAATCAACCTCTGGATTACAAAATTTGTGAAAGATTGACTGGTATTCTTAACTATGTTGCTCCTTTT
ACGCTATGTGGATACGCTGCTTTAATGCCTTTGTATCATGCTATTGCTTCCCGTATGGCTTTCATTTTCT
CCTCCTTGTATAAATCCTGGTTGCTGTCTCTTTATGAGGAGTTGTGGCCCGTTGTCAGGCAACGTGGCGT
GGTGTGCACTGTGTTTGCTGACGCAACCCCCACTGGTTGGGGCATTGCCACCACCTGTCAGCTCCTTTCC
GGGACTTTCGCTTTCCCCCTCCCTATTGCCACGGCGGAACTCATCGCCGCCTGCCTTGCCCGCTGCTGGA
CAGGGGCTCGGCTGTTGGGCACTGACAATTCCGTGGTGTTGTCGGGGAAATCATCGTCCTTTCCTTGGCT
GCTCGCCTGTGTTGCCACCTGGATTCTGCGCGGGACGTCCTTCTGCTACGTCCCTTCGGCCCTCAATCCA
GCGGACCTTCCTTCCCGCGGCCTGCTGCCGGCTCTGCGGCCTCTTCCGCGTCTTCGCCTTCGCCCTCAGA
CGAGTCGGATCTCCCTTTGGGCCGCCTCCCCGCATCGATACCGTCGACCTCGATCGAGACCTAGAAAAAC
ATGGAGCAATCACAAGTAGCAATACAGCAGCTACCAATGCTGATTGTGCCTGGCTAGAAGCACAAGAGGA
GGAGGAGGTGGGTTTTCCAGTCACACCTCAGGTACCTTTAAGACCAATGACTTACAAGGCAGCTGTAGAT
CTTAGCCACTTTTTAAAAGAAAAGGGGGGACTGGAAGGGCTAATTCACTCCCAACGAAGACAAGATATCC
TTGATCTGTGGATCTACCACACACAAGGCTACTTCCCTGATTGGCAGAACTACACACCAGGGCCAGGGAT
CAGATATCCACTGACCTTTGGATGGTGCTACAAGCTAGTACCAGTTGAGCAAGAGAAGGTAGAAGAAGCC
AATGAAGGAGAGAACACCCGCTTGTTACACCCTGTGAGCCTGCATGGGATGGATGACCCGGAGAGAGAAG
TATTAGAGTGGAGGTTTGACAGCCGCCTAGCATTTCATCACATGGCCCGAGAGCTGCATCCGGACTGTAC
TGGGTCTCTCTGGTTAGACCAGATCTGAGCCTGGGAGCTCTCTGGCTAACTAGGGAACCCACTGCTTAAG
CCTCAATAAAGCTTGCCTTGAGTGCTTCAAGTAGTGTGTGCCCGTCTGTTGTGTGACTCTGGTAACTAGA
GATCCCTCAGACCCTTTTAGTCAGTGTGGAAAATCTCTAGCAGCATGTGAGCAAAAGGCCAGCAAAAGGC
CAGGAACCGTAAAAAGGCCGCGTTGCTGGCGTTTTTCCATAGGCTCCGCCCCCCTGACGAGCATCACAAA
AATCGACGCTCAAGTCAGAGGTGGCGAAACCCGACAGGACTATAAAGATACCAGGCGTTTCCCCCTGGAA
GCTCCCTCGTGCGCTCTCCTGTTCCGACCCTGCCGCTTACCGGATACCTGTCCGCCTTTCTCCCTTCGGG
AAGCGTGGCGCTTTCTCATAGCTCACGCTGTAGGTATCTCAGTTCGGTGTAGGTCGTTCGCTCCAAGCTG
GGCTGTGTGCACGAACCCCCCGTTCAGCCCGACCGCTGCGCCTTATCCGGTAACTATCGTCTTGAGTCCA
ACCCGGTAAGACACGACTTATCGCCACTGGCAGCAGCCACTGGTAACAGGATTAGCAGAGCGAGGTATGT
AGGCGGTGCTACAGAGTTCTTGAAGTGGTGGCCTAACTACGGCTACACTAGAAGAACAGTATTTGGTATC
TGCGCTCTGCTGAAGCCAGTTACCTTCGGAAAAAGAGTTGGTAGCTCTTGATCCGGCAAACAAACCACCG
CTGGTAGCGGTGGTTTTTTTGTTTGCAAGCAGCAGATTACGCGCAGAAAAAAAGGATCTCAAGAAGATCC
TTTGATCTTTTCTACGGGGTCTGACGCTCAGTGGAACGAAAACTCACGTTAAGGGATTTTGGTCATGAGA
TTATCAAAAAGGATCTTCACCTAGATCCTTTTAAATTAAAAATGAAGTTTTAAATCAATCTAAAGTATAT
ATGAGTAAACTTGGTCTGACAGTTACCAATGCTTAATCAGTGAGGCACCTATCTCAGCGATCTGTCTATT
TCGTTCATCCATAGTTGCCTGACTCCCCGTCGTGTAGATAACTACGATACGGGAGGGCTTACCATCTGGC
CCCAGTGCTGCAATGATACCGCGAGACCCACGCTCACCGGCTCCAGATTTATCAGCAATAAACCAGCCAG
CCGGAAGGGCCGAGCGCAGAAGTGGTCCTGCAACTTTATCCGCCTCCATCCAGTCTATTAATTGTTGCCG
GGAAGCTAGAGTAAGTAGTTCGCCAGTTAATAGTTTGCGCAACGTTGTTGCCATTGCTACAGGCATCGTG
GTGTCACGCTCGTCGTTTGGTATGGCTTCATTCAGCTCCGGTTCCCAACGATCAAGGCGAGTTACATGAT
CCCCCATGTTGTGCAAAAAAGCGGTTAGCTCCTTCGGTCCTCCGATCGTTGTCAGAAGTAAGTTGGCCGC
AGTGTTATCACTCATGGTTATGGCAGCACTGCATAATTCTCTTACTGTCATGCCATCCGTAAGATGCTTT
TCTGTGACTGGTGAGTACTCAACCAAGTCATTCTGAGAATAGTGTATGCGGCGACCGAGTTGCTCTTGCC
CGGCGTCAATACGGGATAATACCGCGCCACATAGCAGAACTTTAAAAGTGCTCATCATTGGAAAACGTTC
TTCGGGGCGAAAACTCTCAAGGATCTTACCGCTGTTGAGATCCAGTTCGATGTAACCCACTCGTGCACCC
AACTGATCTTCAGCATCTTTTACTTTCACCAGCGTTTCTGGGTGAGCAAAAACAGGAAGGCAAAATGCCG
CAAAAAAGGGAATAAGGGCGACACGGAAATGTTGAATACTCATACTCTTCCTTTTTCAATATTATTGAAG
CATTTATCAGGGTTATTGTCTCATGAGCGGATACATATTTGAATGTATTTAGAAAAATAAACAAATAGGG
GTTCCGCGCACATTTCCCCGAAAAGTGCCACCTGACGTCGACGGATCGGGAGATCTCCCGATCCCCTATG
GTGCACTCTCAGTACAATCTGCTCTGATGCCGCATAGTTAAGCCAGTATCTGCTCCCTGCTTGTGTGTTG
GAGGTCGCTGAGTAGTGCGCGAGCAAAATTTAAGCTACAACAAGGCAAGGCTTGACCGACAATTGCATGA
AGAATCTGCTTAGGGTTAGGCGTTTTGCGCTGCTTCGCGATGTACGGGCCAGATATACGCGTTGACATTG
ATTATTGACTAGTTATTAATAGTAATCAATTACGGGGTCATTAGTTCATAGCCCATATATGGAGTTCCGC
GTTACATAACTTACGGTAAATGGCCCGCCTGGCTGACCGCCCAACGACCCCCGCCCATTGACGTCAATAA
TGACGTATGTTCCCATAGTAACGCCAATAGGGACTTTCCATTGACGTCAATGGGTGGAGTATTTACGGTA
AACTGCCCACTTGGCAGTACATCAAGTGTATCATATGCCAAGTACGCCCCCTATTGACGTCAATGACGGT
AAATGGCCCGCCTGGCATTATGCCCAGTACATGACCTTATGGGACTTTCCTACTTGGCAGTACATCTACG
TATTAGTCATCGCTATTACCATGGTGATGCGGTTTTGGCAGTACATCAATGGGCGTGGATAGCGGTTTGA
CTCACGGGGATTTCCAAGTCTCCACCCCATTGACGTCAATGGGAGTTTGTTTTGGCACCAAAATCAACGG
GACTTTCCAAAATGTCGTAACAACTCCGCCCCATTGACGCAAATGGGCGGTAGGCGTGTACGGTGGGAGG
TCTATATAAGCAGCGCGTTTTGCCTGTACTGGGTCTCTCTGGTTAGACCAGATCTGAGCCTGGGAGCTCT
CTGGCTAACTAGGGAACCCACTGCTTAAGCCTCAATAAAGCTTGCCTTGAGTGCTTCAAGTAGTGTGTGC
CCGTCTGTTGTGTGACTCTGGTAACTAGAGATCCCTCAGACCCTTTTAGTCAGTGTGGAAAATCTCTAGC
AGTGGCGCCCGAACAGGGACTTGAAAGCGAAAGGGAAACCAGAGGAGCTCTCTCGACGCAGGACTCGGCT
TGCTGAAGCGCGCACGGCAAGAGGCGAGGGGCGGCGACTGGTGAGTACGCCAAAAATTTTGACTAGCGGA
GGCTAGAAGGAGAGAGATGGGTGCGAGAGCGTCAGTATTAAGCGGGGGAGAATTAGATCGCGATGGGAAA
AAATTCGGTTAAGGCCAGGGGGAAAGAAAAAATATAAATTAAAACATATAGTATGGGCAAGCAGGGAGCT
AGAACGATTCGCAGTTAATCCTGGCCTGTTAGAAACATCAGAAGGCTGTAGACAAATACTGGGACAGCTA
CAACCATCCCTTCAGACAGGATCAGAAGAACTTAGATCATTATATAATACAGTAGCAACCCTCTATTGTG
TGCATCAAAGGATAGAGATAAAAGACACCAAGGAAGCTTTAGACAAGATAGAGGAAGAGCAAAACAAAAG
TAAGACCACCGCACAGCAAGCGGCCGGCCGCTGATCTTCAGACCTGGAGGAGGAGATATGAGGGACAATT
GGAGAAGTGAATTATATAAATATAAAGTAGTAAAAATTGAACCATTAGGAGTAGCACCCACCAAGGCAAA
GAGAAGAGTGGTGCAGAGAGAAAAAAGAGCAGTGGGAATAGGAGCTTTGTTCCTTGGGTTCTTGGGAGCA
GCAGGAAGCACTATGGGCGCAGCGTCAATGACGCTGACGGTACAGGCCAGACAATTATTGTCTGGTATAG
TGCAGCAGCAGAACAATTTGCTGAGGGCTATTGAGGCGCAACAGCATCTGTTGCAACTCACAGTCTGGGG
CATCAAGCAGCTCCAGGCAAGAATCCTGGCTGTGGAAAGATACCTAAAGGATCAACAGCTCCTGGGGATT
TGGGGTTGCTCTGGAAAACTCATTTGCACCACTGCTGTGCCTTGGAATGCTAGTTGGAGTAATAAATCTC
TGGAACAGATTTGGAATCACACGACCTGGATGGAGTGGGACAGAGAAATTAACAATTACACAAGCTTAAT
ACACTCCTTAATTGAAGAATCGCAAAACCAGCAAGAAAAGAATGAACAAGAATTATTGGAATTAGATAAA
TGGGCAAGTTTGTGGAATTGGTTTAACATAACAAATTGGCTGTGGTATATAAAATTATTCATAATGATAG
TAGGAGGCTTGGTAGGTTTAAGAATAGTTTTTGCTGTACTTTCTATAGTGAATAGAGTTAGGCAGGGATA
TTCACCATTATCGTTTCAGACCCACCTCCCAACCCCGAGGGGACCCGACAGGCCCGAAGGAATAGAAGAA
GAAGGTGGAGAGAGAGACAGAGACAGATCCATTCGATTAGTGAACGGATCGGCACTGCGTGCGCCAATTC
TGCAGACAAATGGCAGTATTCATCCACAATTTTAAAAGAAAAGGGGGGATTGGGGGGTACAGTGCAGGGG
AAAGAATAGTAGACATAATAGCAACAGACATACAAACTAAAGAATTACAAAAACAAATTACAAAAATTCA
AAATTTTCGGGTTTATTACAGGGACAGCAGAGATCCAGTTTGGTTAGTACCGGGCCCGCTCTAGAGATCC
GACGCGCCATCTCTAGGCCCGCGCCGGCCCCCTCGCACGGACTTGTGGGAGAAGCTCGGCTACTCCCCTG
CCCCGGTTAATTTGCATATAATATTTCCTAGTAACTATAGAGGCTTAATGTGCGATAAAAGACAGATAAT
CTGTTCTTTTTAATACTAGCTACATTTTACATGATAGGCTTGGATTTCTATAACTTCGTATAGCATACAT
TATACGAAGTTATAAACAGCACAAAAGGAAACTCACCCTAACTGTAAAGTAATTGTGTGTTTTGAGACTA
TAAGTATCCCTTGGAGAACCACCTTGTTGGTTAGGGTTAGGGTTAGGGTTAGTTTAAGAGCTATGCTGGA
AACAGCATAGCAAGTTTAAATAAGGCTAGTCCGTTATCAACTTGAAAAAGTGGCACCGAGTCGGTGCTTT
TTTTCTCGAGTACTAGGATCCATTAGGCGGCCGCGTGGATAACCGTATTACCGCCATGCATTAGTTATTA
ATAGTAATCAATTACGGGGTCATTAGTTCATAGCCCATATATGGAGTTCCGCGTTACATAACTTACGGTA
AATGGCCCGCCTGGCTGACCGCCCAACGACCCCCGCCCATTGACGTCAATAATGACGTATGTTCCCATAG
TAACGCCAATAGGGACTTTCCATTGACGTCAATGGGTGGAGTATTTACGGTAAACTGCCCACTTGGCAGT
ACATCAAGTGTATCATATGCCAAGTACGCCCCCTATTGACGTCAATGACGGTAAATGGCCCGCCTGGCAT
TATGCCCAGTACATGACCTTATGGGACTTTCCTACT
